>Addgene plasmid #43155 | I-TAAA | depositor partial sequence | sequence record 58420 | I-TAAA sequence 424 bps
CGTCTCCTGACCCCAGAGCAGGTCGTGGCCATTGCCTCGAATGGAGGGGGCAAACAGGCGTTGGAAACCG
TACAACGATTGCTGCCGGTGCTGTGCCAAGCGCACGGACTCACCCCAGAGCAGGTCGTGGCAATCGCCTC
CAACATTGGCGGGAAACAGGCACTCGAGACTGTCCAGCGCCTGCTTCCCGTGCTGTGCCAAGCGCACGGC
CTCACCCCAGAGCAGGTCGTGGCAATCGCCTCCAACATTGGCGGGAAACAGGCACTCGAGACTGTCCAGC
GCCTGCTTCCCGTGCTGTGCCAAGCGCACGGATTAACCCCAGAGCAGGTCGTGGCAATCGCCTCCAACAT
TGGCGGGAAACAGGCACTCGAGACTGTCCAGCGCCTGCTTCCCGTGCTGTGCCAAGCGCACGGCTTAAGA
GACG
