>Addgene plasmid #43155 | I-TAAA | addgene partial sequence | sequence record 60596 | M13-F20 5'-TGTAAAACGACGGCCAGT-3'
GCGATTGGGCCCTCTAGATGCATGCTCGAGCGGCCGCCAGTGTGATGGATATCTGCAGAATTCGCCCTTA
TATAGATGCCGTCCTAGCGCGTCTCCTGACCCCAGAGCAGGTCGTGGCCATTGCCTCGAATGGAGGGGGC
AAACAGGCGTTGGAAACCGTACAACGATTGCTGCCGGTGCTGTGCCAAGCGCACGGACTCACCCCAGAGC
AGGTCGTGGCAATCGCCTCCAACATTGGCGGGAAACAGGCACTCGAGACTGTCCAGCGCCTGCTTCCCGT
GCTGTGCCAAGCGCACGGCCTCACCCCAGAGCAGGTCGTGGCAATCGCCTCCAACATTGGCGGGAAACAG
GCACTCGAGACTGTCCAGCGCCTGCTTCCCGTGCTGTGCCAAGCGCACGGATTAACCCCAGAGCAGGTCG
TGGCAATCGCCTCCAACATTGGCGGGAAACAGGCACTCGAGACTGTCCAGCGCCTGCTTCCCGTGCTGTG
CCAAGCGCACGGCTTAAGAGACGTGGGCACAGGAAAGATACTTAAGGGCGAATTCCAGCACACTGGCGGC
CGTTACTAGTGGATCCGAGCTCGGTACCAAGCTTGGCGTAATCATGGTCATAGCTGTTTCCTGTGTGAAA
TTGTTATCCGCTCACAATTCCACACAACATACGAGCCGGAAGCATAAAGTGTAAAGCCTGGGGTGCCTAA
TGAGTGAGCTAACTCACATTAATTGCGTTGCGCTCACTGCCCGCTTTCCAGTCGGGAAACCTGTCGTGCC
AGCTGCATTAATGAATCGGCCAACGCGCGGGGAGAGGCGGTTTGCGTATTGGGCGCTCTTCCGCTTCCTC
GCTCACTGACTCGCTGCGCTCGGTCGTTCGGCTGCGGCGAGCGGTATCAGCTCACTCAAAGGCGGTAATA
CGGTTATCCACAGAATCAGGGGATACGCAGAAG
