[The description below was written by a language model from this plasmid's Addgene catalogue record.]
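Description:
I-TAAA is a bacterial cloning plasmid built on the commercial pCRII-TOPO backbone (about 4 kb without insert), carrying a 424 bp synthetic insert introduced by TOPO cloning. It is maintained as a high-copy plasmid in E. coli and is selectable with both ampicillin and kanamycin, consistent with the dual resistance markers of this backbone. The insert sits between the T7 and M13-reverse priming sites, which are the ones listed for sequence verification. No feature table is supplied, so the detailed layout of the origin, the markers and the elements flanking the insert cannot be described beyond what the catalogue fields give.

The record does not spell out what the insert encodes. However, the plasmid belongs to a TALEN genome-editing system developed for generating human stem cell-based disease models, and both the name and the insert size fit a library component for modular TALE array assembly. A four-letter name such as TAAA probably denotes a pre-assembled block of four TALE repeat units recognising the bases T, A, A and A in order, and the "I" prefix may indicate the block's position within the final array. This reading is an inference from the naming and context, not something stated in the record. There is no promoter driving expression of the insert in a target host and no eukaryotic selection or reporter element recorded. The plasmid is therefore best regarded as a storage and source vector, from which the synthetic fragment would be taken and combined with other fragments to build complete TALEN constructs, not as a nuclease expression plasmid in its own right.
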