Addgene plasmid #43155: I-TAAA
Depositing lab: Chad Cowan & Kiran Musunuru. Depositing organization: Harvard University. Publication: A TALEN Genome-Editing System for Generating Human Stem Cell-Based Disease Models. Ding Q, Lee YK, Schaefer EA, Peters DT, Veres A, Kim K, Kuperwasser N, Motola DL, Meissner TB, Hendriks WT, Trevisan M, Gupta RM, Moisan A, Banks E, Friesen M, Schinzel RT, Xia F, Tang A, Xia Y, Figueroa E, Wann A, Ahfeldt T, Daheron L, Zhang F, Rubin LL, Peng LF, Chung RT, Musunuru K, Cowan CA. Cell Stem Cell. 2012 Dec 12. pii: S1934-5909(12)00645-5. doi: 10.1016/j.stem.2012.11.011. PubMed 23246482.
Backbone
  Vector backbone: pCRII-TOPO
  Backbone manufacturer: Invitrogen
  Backbone size w/o insert (bp): 3973
  Vector type: Bacterial Cloning
Growth in bacteria
  Bacterial resistance: Ampicillin and Kanamycin, 100 & 50 μg/mL
  Growth temperature: 37°C
  Growth strain: Top10
  Copy number: High Copy
Gene/Insert
  Gene/Insert name: I-TAAA
  Species: Synthetic
  Insert size (bp): 424
  Cloning method: TOPO Cloning
  Sequencing primers: 5′ T7; 3′ M13-rev
Terms and licenses: Academic/Nonprofit Terms; Industry Terms: Not Available to Industry
How to cite: I-TAAA was a gift from Chad Cowan & Kiran Musunuru (Addgene plasmid # 43155 ; http://n2t.net/addgene:43155 ; RRID:Addgene_43155)
